Addgene plasmid #13960: pBS mPax2 (CT#670)
Depositing lab: Cliff Tabin. Depositing organization: Harvard Medical School. Publication: Dach1, a vertebrate homologue of Drosophila dachshund, is expressed in the developing eye and ear of both chick and mouse and is regulated independently of Pax and Eya genes. Heanue TA, Davis RJ, Rowitch DH, Kispert A, McMahon AP, Mardon G, Tabin CJ. Mech Dev. 2002 Feb . 111(1-2):75-87. 10.1016/S0925-4773(01)00611-6 PubMed 11804780.
Backbone
  Vector backbone: pBS KS+
  Backbone size w/o insert (bp): 3000
  Vector type: Bacterial Expression
Growth in bacteria
  Bacterial resistance: Ampicillin, 100 μg/mL
  Growth temperature: 37°C
  Growth strain: DH5alpha
  Copy number: High Copy
Gene/Insert
  Gene/Insert name: Pax2
  Species: M. musculus (mouse)
  Mutation: This is not full lenght Pax2. There is a 100 nuncleotide truncation at the 3' end of the insert.
  Entrez Gene: Pax2 (a.k.a. Opdc, Pax-2)
  Cloning method: Restriction Enzyme
  Sequencing primers: 5′ T7; 3′ T3
Resource information
  A portion of this plasmid was derived from a plasmid made by: Richard Maas
Terms and licenses: Academic/Nonprofit Terms; Industry Terms: Not Available to Industry
Depositor comments: The Tabin lab only used this clone for in situ hybridization. Pax2 activity was never tested.
How to cite: pBS mPax2 (CT#670) was a gift from Cliff Tabin (Addgene plasmid # 13960 ; http://n2t.net/addgene:13960 ; RRID:Addgene_13960)
