[The description below was written by a language model from this plasmid's Addgene catalogue record.]
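Description:
pBS mPax2 is a mouse Pax2 cDNA clone carried in the pBluescript KS+ (pBS KS+) phagemid backbone, a roughly 3 kb general-purpose cloning vector maintained at high copy number in E. coli under ampicillin selection. Although the repository classifies it as a bacterial expression vector, the record gives no indication that it was designed to produce protein. The backbone is a standard cloning and in vitro transcription vector, and the listed sequencing primers, T7 at the 5′ end and T3 at the 3′ end of the insert, reflect the opposing phage promoters that flank the pBluescript polylinker. No feature table is supplied, so the insert size, the restriction sites used for cloning, and exact element positions are not stated.

The insert is Pax2 from Mus musculus, a paired-box transcription factor gene. The clone is not full length: the record notes a truncation of about 100 nucleotides at the 3′ end of the insert. It was cloned by restriction enzyme methods, and part of the plasmid derives from a construct made in another laboratory. The depositors state that they used the clone only for in situ hybridization and never tested Pax2 activity, so it should be regarded as a template for riboprobes rather than a validated functional expression construct. In that role, transcription from one or the other flanking phage promoter yields labelled antisense or sense RNA for detecting Pax2 transcripts. This fits the associated study, which examined Dach1 expression in the developing eye and ear of chick and mouse and its regulation relative to Pax and Eya genes.
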