>Addgene plasmid #13960 | pBS mPax2 (CT#670) | addgene partial sequence | sequence record 20150 | T7 5'-TAATACGACTCACTATAGGG-3'
GCCGCTCTAGAACTAGTGGATCCCCCGGGCTGCAGGAATTCCGGCAGGCGCGCGCCGCGGCGACCGAAGG
GCCCCTTGGTCCAGCCAGTCGCCCCGGGGCTGCGTTGCTGACTGCCCAGCCGCGTGCCCCAACGGTGGCA
AGTTGCAGCCTCTGCGGTCGCAAACCCCAGCGGGCCCGGAGGAGTCCCGGCGTGGAGCGCGGCGCGGCGT
CCCCCGCCCTCGCTTGCCCCCCAGCAGTCGGGCGCCCGCTCACTCTCCCTCCCCCACCGTCCCTTCCTTT
TCTCCTCAAGTCCTGAAGTTGAGTTTGAGAGGCGACACGGCGGCGGCGGCCGCGTTGCTCCCGCTCCTCT
GCCTCCCGATGGATATGCACTGCAAAGCAGACCCCTTCTCCGCGATGCACCGGCACGGGGGTGTGAACCA
GCTCGGGGGGGTGTTTGTGAACGGCCGGCCCCTACCCGACGTGGTGAGGCAGCGCATCGTGGAGCTGGCC
CACCAGGGTGTGCGGCCCTGTGACATCTCCCGGCAGCTGCGGGTCAGCCATGGCTGTGTCAGCAAAATCC
TGGGCAGGTACTACGAGACTGGCAGCATCAAGCCCGGAGTGATTGGTGGCTCCAAGCCCAAGGTGGCAAC
GCCCAAAGTGGTGGACAAGATTGCCGAATACAAGCGACAGAACCCGACTATGTT
